>Addgene plasmid #54513 | mTagYFP-N1 | depositor partial sequence | sequence record 84910 | insert sequence
AAGTCTCCACCCCATTGACGTCAATGGGAGTTTGTTTTGGCACCAAAATCAACGGGACTTTCCAAAATGT
CGTAACAACTCCGCCCCATTGACGCAAATGGGCGGTAGGCGTGTACGGTGGGAGGTCTATATAAGCAGAG
CTGGTTTAGTGAACCGTCAGATCCGCTAGCGCTACCGGACTCAGATCTCGAGCTCAAGCTTCGAATTCTG
CAGTCGACGGTACCGCGGGCCCGGGATCCACCGGTCGCCACCATGGTTAGCAAAGGCGAGGAGCTGTTCG
CCGGCATCGTGCCCGTGCTGATCGAGCTGGACGGCGACGTGCACGGCCACAAGTTCAGCGTGCGCGGCGA
GGGCGAGGGCGACGCCGACTACGGCAAGCTGGAGATCAAGTTCATCTGCACCACCGGCAAGCTGCCCGTG
CCCTGGCCCACCCTGGTGACCACCCTCACCTACGGCGTACAGTGCTTCGCCCGCTACCCCAAGCACATGA
AGATGAACGACTTCTTCAAGAGCGCCATGCCCGAGGGCTACATCCAGGAGCGCACCATCCTCTTCCAAGA
CGACGGCAAGTACAAGACCCGCGGCGAGGTGAAGTTCGAGGGCGACACCCTGGTGAACCGCATCGAGCTG
AAGGGCAAGGACTTCAAGGAGGACGGCAACATCCTGGGCCACAAGCTGGAGTACAGCTTCAACAGCCACA
ACGTCTACATCACCCCCGACAAGGCCAACAACGGCCTGGAGGTGAACTTCAAGACCCGCCACAACATCGA
GGGCGGCGGCGTGCAGCTGGCCGACCACTACCAGACCAACGTGCCCCTGGGCGACGGCCCCGTGCTGATC
CCCATCAACCACTACCTGAGCTACCAGACCGACATCAGCAAGGACCGCAACGAGGCCCGCGACCACATGG
TGCTCCTGGAGTCCGTCAGCGCCTGCAGCCACACCCACGGCATGGACGAGCTGTACCGCTAAAGCGGCCG
CGACTCTAGATCATAATCAGCCATACCACATTTGTAGAGGTTTTACTTGCTTTAAAAAACCTCCCACACC
TCCCCCTGAACCTGAAACATAAAATGAATGCAATTGTTGTTGTTAACTTGTTTATTGCAGCTTATAATGG
TTACAAATAAAGCAAT
