>Addgene plasmid #54513 | mTagYFP-N1 | addgene partial sequence | sequence record 90597 | CMV-F 5'-CGCAAATGGGCGGTAGGCGTG-3'
GTGAACCGTCAGATCCGCTAGCGCTACCGGACTCAGATCTCGAGCTCAAGCTTCGAATTCTGCAGTCGAC
GGTACCGCGGGCCCGGGATCCACCGGTCGCCACCATGGTTAGCAAAGGCGAGGAGCTGTTCGCCGGCATC
GTGCCCGTGCTGATCGAGCTGGACGGCGACGTGCACGGCCACAAGTTCAGCGTGCGCGGCGAGGGCGAGG
GCGACGCCGACTACGGCAAGCTGGAGATCAAGTTCATCTGCACCACCGGCAAGCTGCCCGTGCCCTGGCC
CACCCTGGTGACCACCCTCACCTACGGCGTACAGTGCTTCGCCCGCTACCCCAAGCACATGAAGATGAAC
GACTTCTTCAAGAGCGCCATGCCCGAGGGCTACATCCAGGAGCGCACCATCCTCTTCCAAGACGACGGCA
AGTACAAGACCCGCGGCGAGGTGAAGTTCGAGGGCGACACCCTGGTGAACCGCATCGAGCTGAAGGGCAA
GGACTTCAAGGAGGACGGCAACATCCTGGGCCACAAGCTGGAGTACAGCTTCAACAGCCACAACGTCTAC
ATCACCCCCGACAAGGCCAACAACGGCCTGGAGGTGAACTTCAAGACCCGCCACAACATCGAGGGCGGCG
GCGTGCAGCTGGCCGACCACTACCAGACCAACGTGCCCCTGGGCGACGGCCCCGTGCTGATCCCCATCAA
CCACTACCTGAGCTACCAGACCGACATCAGCAAGGACCGCAACGAGGCCCGCGACCACATGGTGCTCCTG
GAGTCCGTCAGCGCCTGCAGCCACACCCACGGCATGGACGAGCTGTACCGCTAAAGCGGCCGCGACTCTA
GATCATAATCAGCCATACCACATT
