[The description below was written by a language model from this plasmid's Addgene catalogue record.]
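Description:
mTagYFP-N1 is an empty mammalian expression backbone of about 4.75 kb, built as an "N1"-format cloning vector for making fluorescent protein fusions. It carries no insert. The only payload is the coding sequence for mTagYFP, a yellow fluorescent protein recorded with an excitation maximum of 508 nm and an emission maximum of 524 nm. In the N1 arrangement, the fluorescent protein sits downstream of the cloning site, so a gene of interest cloned in frame, without its stop codon, is expressed with mTagYFP fused to its C terminus. Without an insert, the vector would be expected to express the fluorescent protein alone, which makes it a useful unfused control alongside fusion constructs.

The plasmid is maintained in E. coli at high copy number under kanamycin selection. It also carries a neomycin resistance marker, so transfected mammalian cells can be selected with G418 to establish stable lines. The record has no feature table and does not state the promoter driving expression, the polyadenylation signal, the origin of replication, or the makeup of the multiple cloning site, so these should be checked against the full sequence before planning a cloning strategy.

Typical uses are live-cell or fixed-cell imaging of protein localization and dynamics with a yellow C-terminal tag. It suits proteins whose N terminus must stay free, for example those with N-terminal signal or targeting sequences.
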