Addgene plasmid #54513: mTagYFP-N1
Purpose: (Empty Backbone) Localization: N1 Cloning Vector, Excitation: 508, Emission: 524
Depositing lab: Michael Davidson.
Backbone
  Vector backbone: mTagYFP-N1
  Backbone size (bp): 4750
  Vector type: Mammalian Expression
  Selectable markers: Neomycin (select with G418)
  Tag / fusion protein: mTagYFP (C terminal on backbone)
Growth in bacteria
  Bacterial resistance: Kanamycin, 50 μg/mL
  Growth temperature: 37°C
  Growth strain: DH5alpha
  Copy number: High Copy
Gene/Insert
  Gene/Insert name: None
  Tag / fusion protein: mTagYFP (C terminal on backbone)
Terms and licenses: Academic/Nonprofit Terms; Industry Terms
Depositor comments: . Excitation = 508; Emission = 524
How to cite: mTagYFP-N1 was a gift from Michael Davidson (Addgene plasmid # 54513)
